Addgene plasmid #110684: pCHSU71.1-2.2
Purpose: Expression of a fungal biosynthetic gene cluster
Depositing lab: Ronald Davis. Depositing organization: Stanford University. Publication: HEx: A heterologous expression platform for the discovery of fungal natural products. Harvey CJB, Tang M, Schlecht U, Horecka J, Fischer CR, Lin HC, Li J, Naughton B, Cherry J, Miranda M, Li YF, Chu AM, Hennessy JR, Vandova GA, Inglis D, Aiyar RS, Steinmetz LM, Davis RW, Medema MH, Sattely E, Khosla C, St Onge RP, Tang Y, Hillenmeyer ME. Sci Adv. 2018 Apr 11;4(4):eaar5459. doi: 10.1126/sciadv.aar5459. eCollection 2018 Apr. PubMed 29651464.
Backbone
  Vector backbone: pCHINT2A
  Vector type: Yeast Expression
  Selectable markers: LEU2
Growth in bacteria
  Bacterial resistance: Ampicillin, 100 μg/mL
  Growth temperature: 37°C
  Growth strain: DH5alpha
  Copy number: High Copy
Gene/Insert
  Gene/Insert name: PKS (alt name: PKS gene for cluster PKS24)
  Species: Talaromyces cellulolyticus
  Insert size (bp): 6975
  Tag / fusion protein: flag (N terminal on insert)
  Cloning method: Unknown
Terms and licenses: Academic/Nonprofit Terms; Industry Terms: Not Available to Industry
How to cite: pCHSU71.1-2.2 was a gift from Ronald Davis (Addgene plasmid # 110684 ; http://n2t.net/addgene:110684 ; RRID:Addgene_110684)
