[The description below was written by a language model from this plasmid's Addgene catalogue record and pLannotate feature annotations shown in this document.]
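Description:
pCHSU71.1-2.2 is a yeast expression plasmid built on the pCHINT2A backbone, designed as an E. coli–Saccharomyces cerevisiae shuttle vector of roughly 13.6 kb. In bacteria it replicates from a high-copy ColE1/pUC-type origin and is selected through the β-lactamase (AmpR) gene under its native bla promoter. In yeast it is maintained episomally by the 2μ origin, which gives multicopy propagation, and is selected by complementation of leucine auxotrophy with a LEU2 cassette driven by its own promoter. Remnants of a pBluescript multiple cloning site, a T3 promoter and short rop fragments are backbone leftovers rather than functional parts of the payload.

The insert is a polyketide synthase gene of about 7 kb from Talaromyces cellulolyticus, recorded as the PKS of a biosynthetic cluster designated PKS24, carrying an N-terminal FLAG tag that allows detection of the protein. The automated annotation supports this layout: a FLAG-type epitope fragment sits just upstream of a long forward-strand region containing partial similarity hits to an adenylate-forming enzyme (dltA) and a mycobacterial polyketide synthase (pks15). These hits most likely reflect conserved domains within the fungal megasynthase, not separate bacterial genes. A short yeast GRS2 fragment lies downstream of the insert and may be part of flanking yeast regulatory sequence, but the record does not say so, nor does it name the promoter or terminator driving the PKS. The depositor and sequencing-derived records differ by only a few bases in length and give essentially the same feature map. The plasmid is intended for heterologous expression of fungal biosynthetic gene cluster components in yeast, as part of a platform for discovering fungal natural products.
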