Features (pLannotate 1.2.2; 15 found; start..end, strand, type, name):
    503..527     +  CDS            2xFLAG (fragment): two tandem FLAG® epitope tags
    762..1862    +  CDS            dltA (fragment): DLTA_BACCR - Experimental evidence at protein level: Swiss-Prot protein existence level 1. Catalyzes the first step in the D-alanylation of lipoteichoic acid (LTA), the activation of D-alanine and its transfer onto the D- alanyl carrier protein (Dcp) DltC. In an ATP-dependent two-step reaction, forms a high energy D-alanyl-AMP intermediate, followed by transfer of the D-alanyl residue as a thiol ester to the phosphopantheinyl prosthetic group of the Dcp. D-alanylation of LTA plays an important role in modulating the properties of the cell wall in Gram-positive bacteria, influencing the net cha
   3135..3233    +  CDS            dltA (fragment): DLTA_BACCR - Experimental evidence at protein level: Swiss-Prot protein existence level 1. Catalyzes the first step in the D-alanylation of lipoteichoic acid (LTA), the activation of D-alanine and its transfer onto the D- alanyl carrier protein (Dcp) DltC. In an ATP-dependent two-step reaction, forms a high energy D-alanyl-AMP intermediate, followed by transfer of the D-alanyl residue as a thiol ester to the phosphopantheinyl prosthetic group of the Dcp. D-alanylation of LTA plays an important role in modulating the properties of the cell wall in Gram-positive bacteria, influencing the net cha
   3549..4865    +  CDS            pks15 (fragment): PKS15_MYCTU - Experimental evidence at protein level: Swiss-Prot protein existence level 1. From Mycobacterium tuberculosis (strain ATCC 25618 / H37Rv).
   7658..8014    -  CDS            GRS2 (fragment): SYG2_YEAST - Experimental evidence at protein level: Swiss-Prot protein existence level 1. Catalyzes the ATP-dependent ligation of glycine to the 3'-end of its cognate tRNA, via the formation of an aminoacyl-adenylate intermediate (Gly-AMP) (PubMed:23816885). Also produces diadenosine tetraphosphate (Ap4A), a universal pleiotropic signaling molecule needed for cell regulation pathways, by direct condensation of 2 ATPs. Thereby, may play a special role in Ap4A homeostasis (By similarity). From Saccharomyces cerevisiae (strain ATCC 204508 / S288c) (Baker's yeast).
   8012..8035    -  misc_feature   MCS (fragment): pBluescript multiple cloning site
   8048..8066    -  promoter       T3 promoter: promoter for bacteriophage T3 RNA polymerase
   8405..8993    -  rep_origin     ori: high-copy-number ColE1/pMB1/pBR322/pUC origin of replication
   9164..10024   -  CDS            AmpR: β-lactamase; bla; confers resistance to ampicillin, carbenicillin, and related antibiotics
  10025..10129   -  promoter       AmpR promoter: bla
  10156..11498   -  rep_origin     2μ ori: yeast 2μ plasmid origin of replication
  11566..11598   +  CDS            rop (fragment): Rop protein, which maintains plasmids at low copy number; rop
  11829..12233   +  promoter       LEU2 promoter: S. cerevisiae LEU2
  12246..13340   +  CDS            LEU2: 3-isopropylmalate dehydrogenase, required for leucine biosynthesis; S. cerevisiae LEU2; yeast auxotrophic marker
  13545..13605   -  misc_feature   MCS (fragment): pBluescript multiple cloning site
>Addgene plasmid #110684 | pCHSU71.1-2.2 | depositor full sequence | sequence record 208210 | pCHSU71.1-2.2 sequence 13613 bps
TATCTAAAAATTGCCTTATGATCCGTCTCTCCGGTTACAGCCTGTGTAACTGATTAATCCTGCCTTTCTA
ATCACCATTCTAATGTTTTAATTAAGGGATTTTGTCTTCATTAACGGCTTTCGCTCATAAAAATGTTATG
ACGTTTTGCCCGCAGGCGGGAAACCATCCACTTCACGAGACTGATCTCCTCTGCCGGAACACCGGGCATC
TCCAACTTATAAGTTGGAGAAATAAGAGAATTTCAGATTGAGAGAATGAAAAAAAAAAAAAAAAAAAAGG
CAGAGGAGAGCATAGAAATGGGGTTCACTTTTTGGTAAAGCTATAGCATGCCTATCACATATAAATAGAG
TGCCAGTAGCGACTTTTTTCACACTCGAAATACTCTTACTACTGCTCTCTTGTTGTTTTTATCACTTCTT
GTTTCTTCTTGGTAAATAGAATATCAAGCTACAAAAAGCATACAATCAACTATCAACTATTAACTATATC
GTAATACACAATGGATTATAAGGATGATGATGATAAGACTAGTATGATGCAGCGACATCCTACCGCCGAG
GCCACAACCGCGGGTGGCTGCGTGCATCACCTCTTTGAACATGCTGTTAAGGGCTACCCAGACAACATTG
CTCTGATCGGTGGCACGCATGAGCTATCCTTCCAGCAGCTTAACACGCTCGCTAACCATTTTGCCAGTGC
TCTGGTCAGGCGAGGAGTAGGGCGCGGCGATCTGGTCGCTATAGCGCTGGATCGATCTGTGGATCTGGTC
GTCGCCTTGTTAGGAGTCCTTAAGTCGGGGGCGGCATACGTGCCCGTAGATATGGGTTTCCCTATTCGGC
GGATCAGGCAGATGATGGATGATGCGGGCCCGAAGTTTGTTATATGTCGAGATAGTACACTGGATGCACT
GTCATCCTGGAGAGATATATGCCTGAGTGTTGATGACATACGAAACAACAACGGCGAGAACCACTCCTTG
TCCGGCCCTGATGGAGGCAACTTGGACCTGGACGTGTGCGCCGAGGATCTCGCATATATCATCTATACAT
CAGGTTCGACTGGAAAGCCCAAGGGCGTAGAAATCAGCCATGGAGCGGTATCAAATCTTCTCTCGTCGAT
GCGACGTGAACCGGGATGCGACCAAACGGATCGACTACTAGCCATAACAACCATTTCTTTCGATATAGCC
GTTCTAGAGCTTTTTCTGCCACTCGTCTGCGGCGCAAAGACGGTCATTGCCCAGGCGCATCAAGTCCGCG
ACGCGGGAGCTCTAATCAAATTATTGAAACACCACGCAATCACCATGATGCAAGGAACCCCAGCCACCTG
GCAATTGTTGCTGGATTCGGGCTGGCAAGGCAACCCCCGGTTAGGAAAAGTTTTATGTGGTGGCGAGGCG
CTTTCTCGTCGACTGGCCGACAGGCTGCTTTCTTGCGCCGACTCGGTATGGAACATGTACGGGCCAACCG
AAGCCACTGTGTGGGCGAGTGTTTGGCGGGTGGGCCTTGGTGGTGATGTGCTCATTGGGAGGCCAATAGA
TAACATGCAATTCTACATACTCGGCGAAGGCCTATCGCCAGTGCCGCAAGGGAGTCCTGGTGAGCTGTAC
ATTGGAGGTGCTGGCGTCGCCCGCGGCTATCATCGCAACCCTGAGCTTACTCGATCTCGCTTCATCGAGA
GCCCTCGTCATGGCGGCATTCTGTACCAAACAGGGGACTTAGCCCGTTGTCTGGCGCCCGACGAGCTCGT
GGTGCTGGGCCGGGTGGATGACCAGGTAAAGATCCGGGGCCATCGGATTGAGCTAGGCGATATCGAAGCG
GCACTTGCTGCCCACGAGGATGTCTCCAAGGCCGTGGTCGTCAGTCGTGCCGACCAACTGGTCGCCTACT
GTGTCCGGAAACTGCCTCAGGTCACTGATGAGGACCAGGCCCGCAGCCTGGCAGAGTGGACTGCCACGTG
GGACCATGCGTACGAAACCACAGATCAAGACGCCGTGAGCCAGGATGCCATCCTCAACCTGGCCGGGTGG
AGGAATAGCTACGACGGCCTCCCGTTCAGCACCAATGAAATGCGTGACTGGCAGTCAAGTTCCGTCAGAC
GCATCTTGTCCTACGGCCCGGAACGAGTCATGGAGATTGGCTCGGGCACCGGGATGATGCTTTTCAGTAT
CGCACCGCACTCTAGTATCTACTACGCTATCGATTCTTCGAGAAAAGCAGTCGAGTTTGTGCGCCGTCAC
CTGGGGTTGTTGCCCCATGTCACGTGCGAGCATCGTGAAGCTCACGCACTGCCCGTGATAGAGCAGGAGT
TCGACACGGTCATCGTCAATTCTGTCATCCAGTATTTCCCCAGTATCGACTATCTAGTCTTGTTCCTCGA
ATGGGCGGTTCAGGCAGTCGGCAAAGGCCGTATATATCTTGGCGACGTGCGCAACCTGGCGCTGCTAAAC
GTCTTCCATGGCGATATATTGCATTCCCGCATAAAGGGCCAAATCCCCGCCGTTGACTTAGCTAGCCGGG
CCGCAGAGGCGGCAAAAGCCGATCGTGAATTGGTACTTTCCCCTGATTTCTTCGCCTCTTTGGCCAATGT
CTTCCCGCGGATATCTCATGTTGATATCACGTTGCGCGATGGTGATTACGATAATGAAATGACCCTCTAT
CGCTTTGATGTCACCTTGCATATTGGAGAGCGTGACGAGATTGGTACGAGGCCGAGAGAGGTGGATTGGC
GGACTAAGGTCGATTTGTCCGCTCTAAAGGATGAGCTAATGGATGCTGCGAAAGGCAACAATATGCTGCG
TTTAAACAATGTCCCTAATGGGAGGCTGCGTAATGTCCACAGTCGACTCGGGACTATTCTCGGCTACCCG
TCATACGATAGCTCGTCCTGGGTCCATCCGCGTATTCTCCATGCTGTCGCTCGAGATGTTGGTATGCAGT
CGGCACTTTTGCCCAGCCGGTCAAACGATGTTTGGAGTTTCGACGCGGTGTTTTGGCGGGCTGGCCAGAC
CCCAGATCTCACACTGCAACCCTCCAAAGCAATGGACAAGAGCGCATGGGCTGAATACGCGAATGTACCT
AACATCGGAAAAGCGATCAGTCCGGCTACCCTCGACAGAGTGCTCCGACCATGGCTAGCAGACCGGTTAC
CGACATATATGATGCCATCGTTTTTCGTGGTACTCGACGCCTTGCCACTGACACCCAATGGCAAGATCGA
CCGCAAGAGGCTACCAGATCCATTAGTAAGAGACAGGGCAATTCAAAAGCCAGCCACGCAACTAGAGGCC
GATATACTGGCCGTTTGGTCGCGGGTGCTGGGCCAGAATGGTATCGATGTCAAAGATAACTTCTTCCAGG
TCGGAGGGGACTCGTTACGTGTGACTAGGGTGCAAACCGAGTTGGAGCAATTGCTCAGGCGGCCGATCTT
GCTCGCCAAACTATTCGAACATTACACCGTCAAGACACTCGCGGCATACTTAGCTGAAGATATGAGCAAT
GATGTGAAAACAGACCCGAAAGACCATGTTTCTGTTAGCCACAATGACGAAGACATTGCTGTAGTATCTA
TGGCATGCCGGCTCCCTGGTGGAGTCACCACCCCTGAAGAGTTTTGGAAGCTGCTTGAAAGCGGAGGTGA
TGCAATCAGCGAAGTACCCAAGGCTCGGTGGGATGCAGAGGCTATCTATAATGCGGATCCAGACGCAAAG
GGAACATCGTACTGTCGTCAAGGTGGGTTTCTCGACACCCCGATTGACTGCTATGATACAGGGTTTTTTG
GAATTTCGCCCCGGGAAGCACGGTCGTTGGATCCAATGCAATACATGATGTTAGAGACGTGCTGGGAATC
GTTTGAGCGAGCTGGGTATACAAGCGAACAGCTCCGTGGCAGCCAGACAGGAGTATACGTAGGGGTCAGT
AATATTCCGGCATACTCAAACCCTAACGGCAGCGGAAAAGCTCTAGAAGACCTAGACGGATATGCAGGGA
CGGGGTCGGCTGCCGCGACCATGTCTGGGCGTGTTTCGTACACGTTTGGGCTCGAAGGTCCGAGCATGAC
GGTGGACACGGCGTGCTCATCTTCGTTAGTCACGACCCATCTAGCATGTACTGCCTTGCGCCAAGGTGAG
TGTGACATGGCAGTGTCTGCTGGGGTTAGTCTGATGCTCTCGCCGGGGGTGCATGTTGAATTTAGTCGAC
TCAGGGGAATGGCGAGAGACGGACGATGTCGAGCTTTCGCGGCCGACACTGAAGGCACAGGATGGAGCGA
GGGGTCTGTGGTAATGGTTCTCAAGCGCCTATCTGACGCCCAGCGAGATGGTGATCGCATCCTGGCGGTG
GTGCGTGGCTCAGCAGTTAATCATGGCGGACGCAGCAGCGCCTCCCTCACGACGCCGAGCGGACCGGCTC
AGAAACGGCTCATTCGGACTGCGCTGGCCGCGTCTAGGTTGCAGGCGAGCGACATCGATTACATAGAAGC
TCATGGGACAGGCACTAAGCTTGGTGACCCCATCGAAGGGGTGGCACTGGCAGAGGTTTTCAAGGACGGT
ACCCGTGAGGAGCCGTTGTGGGTTGGGTCAGCCAAGTCCAACATCGGTCATACCCAAGCAGCCGCGGGTT
TGGCTGGGATGTTGAAGGTGGTGCTGGCCATGCAGCACGCCATTCTACCGCAGACGTTGCATGTATCGAA
CAACCCGACGCCAGCAGTGGAGTGGGAGAGAGCAAACATGGCACTGGTGCAGGAGAAGCGGTCGTGGCGG
CGACGAACCGCGCGGCGAAAGGCAGGTATCAGCGCCTTTGGTATCGGTGGCACCAATGCCCATGTAATCC
TTGAGGAGTGGCCGTCGCTTGCACCAGCGGTGGCCAATCTTGATCCTCGTTGTGATCCTCACGGTAAAGA
TGGTGGTATTGCTACACCTCCTTTGAAACCGCTGCTGCTCCTGTCGGGCCACAGCAATGCTGCGCTGCGA
GCACAGGCCAAAAAACTTTTATCCCATTTGACTAATAACAGTACGGCGCATTATTCTCTGTACGATGTGG
CCTACTCACTGGCAACTACACGCAATCATTTCCGAAGACGAAAGGTGCTGATTGCGCAGGATAAGAGGGA
TCTGGCAAGCCAGCTGGCAACCATTGCTGCCGCAGAGTCCACTAACGCGCCAGCAGAGGATATGGTGCAG
CCATCCAGAGGCCAGGTGGCCATGATATTCTCCGGTCAGGGTAGCCAATTTCTGGATATGGGCAGAGATC
TTGCACAACACTTCCCTGTTTTTCGCGACGCCTTGGAGGAGATTACTGCGCACTTTCATGGATATTTAGA
GCGGCCACTGTTGGATGTCATGTGGAGTGGTGATGCTGACAGCAGGAATGATGCCCTGCTGCAAAGGACT
GACTACGCCCAACCCGCCCTGTTTTCTTTAGAGGTGGCGCTGTGGCGTCTGTGGACCAGCTGGGGCGTGA
GGCCAGACGTGCTGCTAGGCCACAGCATTGGTGAACTGGCAGTAGCTCACGTCGCCGGCGTGCTAAACCT
GAGTGATGCTGCCCGTTTGGTTGCTGCTCGTGGTCGGTTGATGCAGGCAGTAGATACTCCTGGGGAGATG
GTATCGCTAGAAGCCAGTGCTTCCGAAGTGTCTGCAGCCATTGACGGTTTAGGGCTTGGTATGAAGGTCG
ATATTGCCTGTCACAATGCCCCCTCACAAACCGTCGCCTCTGGTGATATAGATGCCGTCAAAGGGCTACG
CACCCACTTTGCCACTCGGGGCCGTAAATTCCATTCTCTAAGCGTCTCCCATGCCTTCCATTCTCACCAT
ATGGAGGCAATACTGGCGGATTACCGCGCCGTAGCAGAGACAGTTGATTTCAGCCCTCCTAATATACCCA
TCGTCAGCAGTCTAACGGGTCAGAGAGTGGCTCCTGGCCAGCTAGAGCAGCCTGCATACTGGGTACAGCA
GGCGCGCAACGCTGTCCGTTTCAGTGATGGAATACAAACCCTTCTGATGGATCACGATATCAATATCTTC
TTGGAGGTAGGGCCGCAAACGGTTTTGTGCGGCATGGGTGCCGCCTGTGTCGATGATATTCGCCATTCCA
CCATTGCGCCTACCTGGTTGCCGTCAATTATTCGGGACCGGGACGCTAGCTCCGTTATTCAACAGAGTCT
TGCCGAAATACACATTCAACATGTGTCTATCGATTGGTCGGCTTACTTTAAAGCTGCCAGCTGTCAACGT
GTCGACCTGCCGACCTACGCTTTTCAACGGGAGCCTGTGTACACTATAAACAGGGACCTCAAATTCAAGC
GTAGCCCCACTTCTAACCAGGTGACTAGCGTCGCAACAGCTGCTGCTCTTCATGGAACAGATCCTCTCGA
TGGGCTGCGCAGCTCCTTGATCGTGGCTGCTCCGGCAGAGCAACTGAGAATCGTATTATCCATGATTCGA
GAAACTGTGGCCAAGATCTTGGACCATTTGTCGCCCGACGATGTCGACCTCGACCTCCCCTTGCAAGACC
TGGGAATTGATTCACTCACTGCATTGCTGATGCGGAACCAGCTTACAGCGCAGACTGGTTTGAATTTCCC
GGCTATGGTGACACTGCATCATCCCAACTTAAGAAGTCTGGGTCAGTTCCTCTTACACCAGGCATTACAG
GAAACGTCGTCAGCTTCATCACCTAGCAGCCCAAAATCTTCTATAGCAACGCCTGCTTCCTCAGGTTCAC
CACAGTTGTCACCGACAGCGGCACAAGCGATCAATGGTCATTCTGAACCGTTGCAGCACACCAAAATGCC
TTCTATCGCCCCCCTTCATCGCGTCTTCTCCCCTCTATTGGGCTTGAATCCTCCAAATACGCCTCCACAC
CTGTTCTCGTCTGCCATGAGCTACTTCAGCAATTTTGATTGGTGCTCCCGCCTTATTTACGATTCCTCGC
CTACCTCATCATCTAGTGTGCTACCAGGTTACGGACAGGCTATTCCCTTTATCCCACAATGCTTCAATCC
CGCTAGTCCGCGGCATGATCAATTTATCGGCAACTGGCTTTCAAACCACAAGAAAACGATCGGTAGCGAC
AATGATACAAAACAAAGTCCTCCTCTTCGCCACATGCTCTCCCTCTTCCGACCCCGCGACCCTTATCACA
TTGAAGATCCCTTGCGCCATATCCCTCGTGTTGCTTCCCTGTTTGCTCTAGGGGAGGGAACGTCGGGATA
CGAGGGCGTTATACATGGGGGCTTTACAGCTACCCTTCTCGATGAGAGCATCAGCATAGTTCATGAGATC
AATACCGCGCTAGGCAAGACGGGCAAAGTCTTCGCCGCCATCAATGTCACGGCTTCTCTCAGCGTCAAGT
TCTTTGCTCCGGTAGCCGCGACCGAAGAAGTAGTATGTGTGACAGCGTGGATAGAAGGCATACAAGGGAA
CAATACAACAATGAAGGCGGAGCTCACAGATCTCGCAGGAAATAAGCTAGCTGAAGCAGAGAGCGTGTTT
GTTGCCGTGAATCAAAAGTGAGGAGATTGATAAGACTTTTCTAGTTGCATATCTTTTATATTTAAATCTT
ATCTATTAGTTAATTTTTTGTAATTTATCCTTATATATAGTCTGGTTATTCTAAAATATCATTTCAGTAT
CTAAAAATTCCCCTCTTTTTTCAGTTATATCTTAACAGGCGACAGTCCAAATGTTGATTTATCCCAGTCC
GATTCATCAGGGTTGTGAAGCATTTTGTCAATGGTCGAAATCACATCAGTAATAGTGCCTCTTACTTGCC
TCATAGAATTTCTTTCTCTTAACGTCACCGTTTGGTCTTTTATAGTTTCGAAATCTATGGTGATACCAAA
TGGTGTTCCCAATTCATCGTTACGGGCGTATTTTTTACCAATTGAAGTATTGGAATCGTCAATTTTAAAG
TATATCTCTCTTTTACGTAAAGCCTGCGAGATCCTCTTAAGTATAGCGGGGAAGCCATCGTTATTCGATA
TTGTCGTAACAAATACTTTGATCGGCGCTATGCGGCCGCCACCGCGGTGGAGCTCCAGCTTTTGTTCCCT
TTAGTGAGGGTTAATTGCGCGCTTGGCGAGACTCAAACAAGATATATTTTGCCCGCCTTACAGACGAAAC
TAGTTGGAGGTTATGGAGCATACTATCACGTGGGCGGCCACTGGTGAGTTACTACACCCCAGGGGCAACG
TTGATGCTCCTAAAAAACTCTGGCTGGACGCAAGCCGTAACACCCGTGTCACTTCATAATCGTTTGCAAT
TCAGGGCTTGATCTACACATTACCCTGTTATCCCTATTAATTAATACGGTTATCCACAGAATCAGGGGAT
AACGCAGGAAAGAACATGTGAGCAAAAGGCCAGCAAAAGGCCAGGAACCGTAAAAAGGCCGCGTTGCTGG
CGTTTTTCCATAGGCTCCGCCCCCCTGACGAGCATCACAAAAATCGACGCTCAAGTCAGAGGTGGCGAAA
CCCGACAGGACTATAAAGATACCAGGCGTTTCCCCCTGGAAGCTCCCTCGTGCGCTCTCCTGTTCCGACC
CTGCCGCTTACCGGATACCTGTCCGCCTTTCTCCCTTCGGGAAGCGTGGCGCTTTCTCATAGCTCACGCT
GTAGGTATCTCAGTTCGGTGTAGGTCGTTCGCTCCAAGCTGGGCTGTGTGCACGAACCCCCCGTTCAGCC
CGACCGCTGCGCCTTATCCGGTAACTATCGTCTTGAGTCCAACCCGGTAAGACACGACTTATCGCCACTG
GCAGCAGCCACTGGTAACAGGATTAGCAGAGCGAGGTATGTAGGCGGTGCTACAGAGTTCTTGAAGTGGT
GGCCTAACTACGGCTACACTAGAAGGACAGTATTTGGTATCTGCGCTCTGCTGAAGCCAGTTACCTTCGG
AAAAAGAGTTGGTAGCTCTTGATCCGGCAAACAAACCACCGCTGGTAGCGGTGGTTTTTTTGTTTGCAAG
CAGCAGATTACGCGCAGAAAAAAAGGATCTCAAGAAGATCCTTTGATCTTTTCTACGGGGTCTGACGCTC
AGTGGAACGAAAACTCACGTTAAGGGATTTTGGTCATGAGATTATCAAAAAGGATCTTCACCTAGATCCT
TTTAAATTAAAAATGAAGTTTTAAATCAATCTAAAGTATATATGAGTAAACTTGGTCTGACAGTTACCAA
TGCTTAATCAGTGAGGCACCTATCTCAGCGATCTGTCTATTTCGTTCATCCATAGTTGCCTGACTCCCCG
TCGTGTAGATAACTACGATACGGGAGGGCTTACCATCTGGCCCCAGTGCTGCAATGATACCGCGAGACCC
ACGCTCACCGGCTCCAGATTTATCAGCAATAAACCAGCCAGCCGGAAGGGCCGAGCGCAGAAGTGGTCCT
GCAACTTTATCCGCCTCCATCCAGTCTATTAATTGTTGCCGGGAAGCTAGAGTAAGTAGTTCGCCAGTTA
ATAGTTTGCGCAACGTTGTTGCCATTGCTACAGGCATCGTGGTGTCACGCTCGTCGTTTGGTATGGCTTC
ATTCAGCTCCGGTTCCCAACGATCAAGGCGAGTTACATGATCCCCCATGTTGTGCAAAAAAGCGGTTAGC
TCCTTCGGTCCTCCGATCGTTGTCAGAAGTAAGTTGGCCGCAGTGTTATCACTCATGGTTATGGCAGCAC
TGCATAATTCTCTTACTGTCATGCCATCCGTAAGATGCTTTTCTGTGACTGGTGAGTACTCAACCAAGTC
ATTCTGAGAATAGTGTATGCGGCGACCGAGTTGCTCTTGCCCGGCGTCAATACGGGATAATACCGCGCCA
CATAGCAGAACTTTAAAAGTGCTCATCATTGGAAAACGTTCTTCGGGGCGAAAACTCTCAAGGATCTTAC
CGCTGTTGAGATCCAGTTCGATGTAACCCACTCGTGCACCCAACTGATCTTCAGCATCTTTTACTTTCAC
CAGCGTTTCTGGGTGAGCAAAAACAGGAAGGCAAAATGCCGCAAAAAAGGGAATAAGGGCGACACGGAAA
TGTTGAATACTCATACTCTTCCTTTTTCAATATTATTGAAGCATTTATCAGGGTTATTGTCTCATGAGCG
GATACATATTTGAATGTATTTAGAAAAATAAACAAATAGGGGTTCCGCGCACATTTCCCCGAAAAGTGCC
ACCTGAACGAAGCATCTGTGCTTCATTTTGTAGAACAAAAATGCAACGCGAGAGCGCTAATTTTTCAAAC
AAAGAATCTGAGCTGCATTTTTACAGAACAGAAATGCAACGCGAAAGCGCTATTTTACCAACGAAGAATC
TGTGCTTCATTTTTGTAAAACAAAAATGCAACGCGAGAGCGCTAATTTTTCAAACAAAGAATCTGAGCTG
CATTTTTACAGAACAGAAATGCAACGCGAGAGCGCTATTTTACCAACAAAGAATCTATACTTCTTTTTTG
TTCTACAAAAATGCATCCCGAGAGCGCTATTTTTCTAACAAAGCATCTTAGATTACTTTTTTTCTCCTTT
GTGCGCTCTATAATGCAGTCTCTTGATAACTTTTTGCACTGTAGGTCCGTTAAGGTTAGAAGAAGGCTAC
TTTGGTGTCTATTTTCTCTTCCATAAAAAAAGCCTGACTCCACTTCCCGCGTTTACTGATTACTAGCGAA
GCTGCGGGTGCATTTTTTCAAGATAAAGGCATCCCCGATTATATTCTATACCGATGTGGATTGCGCATAC
TTTGTGAACAGAAAGTGATAGCGTTGATGATTCTTCATTGGTCAGAAAATTATGAACGGTTTCTTCTATT
TTGTCTCTATATACTACGTATAGGAAATGTTTACATTTTCGTATTGTTTTCGATTCACTCTATGAATAGT
TCTTACTACAATTTTTTTGTCTAAAGAGTAATACTAGAGATAAACATAAAAAATGTAGAGGTCGAGTTTA
GATGCAAGTTCAAGGAGCGAAAGGTGGATGGGTAGGTTATATAGGGATATAGCACAGAGATATATAGCAA
AGAGATACTTTTGAGCAATGTTTGTGGAAGCGGTATTCGCAATATTTTAGTAGCTCGTTACAGTCCGGTG
CGTTTTTGGTTTTTTGAAAGTGCGTCTTCAGAGCGCTTTTGGTTTTCAAAAGCGCTCTGAAGTTCCTATA
CTTTCTAGAGAATAGGAACTTCGGAATAGGAACTTCAAAGCGTTTCCGAAAACGAGCGCTTCCGAAAATG
CAACGCGAGCTGCGCACATACAGCTCACTGTTCACGTCGCACCTATATCTGCGTGTTGCCTGTATATATA
TATACATGAGAAGAACGGCATAGTGCGTGTTTATGCTTAAATGCGTACTTATATGCGTCTATTTATGTAG
GATGAAAGGTAGTCTAGTACCTCCTGTGATATTATCCCATTCCATGCGGGGTATCGTATGCTTCCTTCAG
CACTACCCTTTAGCTGTTCTATATGCTGCCACTCCTCAATTGGATTAGTCTCATCCTTCAATGCTATCAT
TTCCTTTGATATTGGATCATACTAAGAAACCATTATTATCATGACATTAACCTATAAAAATAGGCGTATC
ACGAGGCCCTTTCGTCTCGCGCGTTTCGGTGATGACGGTGAAAACCTCGGCGCGCCATTACCCTGTTATC
CCTAATATACAACGCAAAGAAGCTGGAAAATTGGCGAGGGAATCCTGTTTCTGTCTATCCAAGAATGGGC
ATGAGGTGGCAACCGTCGTGCTAGCGTACAGGGTGCACTTTGTAACCATTTGGGACACCGGACACTCGCT
GTTTTCGAAATTACCCTTTAAGCGCGGGTATTGAACCAGGCTTATGCCCAAGATCGTAGCAAGCATTTAA
CTGTGGGAATACTCAGGTATCGTAAGATGCAAGAGTTCGAATCTCTTAGCAACCATTATTTTTTTCCTCA
ACATAACGAGAACACACAGGGGCGCTATCGCACAGAATCAAATTCGATGACTGGAAATTTTTTGTTAATT
TCAGAGGTCGCCTGACGCATATACCTTTTTCAACTGAAAAATTGGGAGAAAAAGGAAAGGTGAGAGGCCG
GAACCGGCTTTTCATATAGAATAGAGAAGCGTTCATGACTAAATGCTTGCATCACAATACTTGAAGTTGA
CAATATTATTTAAGGACCTATTGTTTTTTCCAATAGGTGGTTAGCAATCGTCTTACTTTCTAACTTTTCT
TACCTTTTACATTTCAGCAATATATATATATATTTCAAGGATATACCATTCTAATGTCTGCCCCTATGTC
TGCCCCTAAGAAGATCGTCGTTTTGCCAGGTGACCACGTTGGTCAAGAAATCACAGCCGAAGCCATTAAG
GTTCTTAAAGCTATTTCTGATGTTCGTTCCAATGTCAAGTTCGATTTCGAAAATCATTTAATTGGTGGTG
CTGCTATCGATGCTACAGGTGTCCCACTTCCAGATGAGGCGCTGGAAGCCTCCAAGAAGGTTGATGCCGT
TTTGTTAGGTGCTGTGGCTGGTCCTAAATGGGGTACCGGTAGTGTTAGACCTGAACAAGGTTTACTAAAA
ATCCGTAAAGAACTTCAATTGTACGCCAACTTAAGACCATGTAACTTTGCATCCGACTCTCTTTTAGACT
TATCTCCAATCAAGCCACAATTTGCTAAAGGTACTGACTTCGTTGTTGTCAGAGAATTAGTGGGAGGTAT
TTACTTTGGTAAGAGAAAGGAAGACGATGGTGATGGTGTCGCTTGGGATAGTGAACAATACACCGTTCCA
GAAGTGCAAAGAATCACAAGAATGGCCGCTTTCATGGCCCTACAACATGAGCCACCATTGCCTATTTGGT
CCTTGGATAAAGCTAATCTTTTGGCCTCTTCAAGATTATGGAGAAAAACTGTGGAGGAAACCATCAAGAA
CGAATTCCCTACATTGAAGGTTCAACATCAATTGATTGATTCTGCCGCCATGATCCTAGTTAAGAACCCA
ACCCACCTAAATGGTATTATAATCACCAGCAACATGTTTGGTGATATCATCTCCGATGAAGCCTCCGTTA
TCCCAGGTTCCTTGGGTTTGTTGCCATCTGCGTCCTTGGCCTCTTTGCCAGACAAGAACACCGCATTTGG
TTTGTACGAACCATGCCACGGTTCTGCTCCAGATTTGCCAAAGAATAAGGTTGACCCTATCGCCACTATC
TTGTCTGCTGCAATGATGTTGAAATTGTCATTGAACTTGCCTGAAGAAGGTAAGGCCATTGAAGATGCAG
TTAAAAAGGTTTTGGATGCAGGTATCAGAACTGGTGATTTAGGTGGTTCCAACAGTACCACCGAAGTCGG
TGATGCTGTCGCCGAAGAAGTTAAGAAAATCCTTGCTTAAAAAGATTCTCTTTTTTTATGATATTTGTAC
ATAAACTTTATAAATGAAATTCATAATAGAAACGACACGAAATTACAAAATGGAATATGTTCATAGGGTA
GACGAAACTATATACGCAATCTACATACATTTATCAAGAAGGAGAAAAAGGAGGATAGTAAAGGAATACA
GGTAAGCAAATTGATACTAATGGCTCAACGAAATGACGGTATCGATAAGCTTGATATCGAATTCCTGCAG
CCCGGGGGATCCACTAGTTCTAGAGTTAATTAA
