Features (pLannotate 1.2.2; 16 found; start..end, strand, type, name):
    510..534     +  CDS            2xFLAG (fragment): two tandem FLAG® epitope tags
    769..1869    +  CDS            dltA (fragment): DLTA_BACCR - Experimental evidence at protein level: Swiss-Prot protein existence level 1. Catalyzes the first step in the D-alanylation of lipoteichoic acid (LTA), the activation of D-alanine and its transfer onto the D- alanyl carrier protein (Dcp) DltC. In an ATP-dependent two-step reaction, forms a high energy D-alanyl-AMP intermediate, followed by transfer of the D-alanyl residue as a thiol ester to the phosphopantheinyl prosthetic group of the Dcp. D-alanylation of LTA plays an important role in modulating the properties of the cell wall in Gram-positive bacteria, influencing the net cha
   3142..3240    +  CDS            dltA (fragment): DLTA_BACCR - Experimental evidence at protein level: Swiss-Prot protein existence level 1. Catalyzes the first step in the D-alanylation of lipoteichoic acid (LTA), the activation of D-alanine and its transfer onto the D- alanyl carrier protein (Dcp) DltC. In an ATP-dependent two-step reaction, forms a high energy D-alanyl-AMP intermediate, followed by transfer of the D-alanyl residue as a thiol ester to the phosphopantheinyl prosthetic group of the Dcp. D-alanylation of LTA plays an important role in modulating the properties of the cell wall in Gram-positive bacteria, influencing the net cha
   3556..4872    +  CDS            pks15 (fragment): PKS15_MYCTU - Experimental evidence at protein level: Swiss-Prot protein existence level 1. From Mycobacterium tuberculosis (strain ATCC 25618 / H37Rv).
   7665..8021    -  CDS            GRS2 (fragment): SYG2_YEAST - Experimental evidence at protein level: Swiss-Prot protein existence level 1. Catalyzes the ATP-dependent ligation of glycine to the 3'-end of its cognate tRNA, via the formation of an aminoacyl-adenylate intermediate (Gly-AMP) (PubMed:23816885). Also produces diadenosine tetraphosphate (Ap4A), a universal pleiotropic signaling molecule needed for cell regulation pathways, by direct condensation of 2 ATPs. Thereby, may play a special role in Ap4A homeostasis (By similarity). From Saccharomyces cerevisiae (strain ATCC 204508 / S288c) (Baker's yeast).
   8019..8042    -  misc_feature   MCS (fragment): pBluescript multiple cloning site
   8055..8073    -  promoter       T3 promoter: promoter for bacteriophage T3 RNA polymerase
   8412..9000    -  rep_origin     ori: high-copy-number ColE1/pMB1/pBR322/pUC origin of replication
   9171..10031   -  CDS            AmpR: β-lactamase; bla; confers resistance to ampicillin, carbenicillin, and related antibiotics
  10032..10136   -  promoter       AmpR promoter: bla
  10163..11505   -  rep_origin     2μ ori: yeast 2μ plasmid origin of replication
  11573..11598   +  CDS            rop (fragment): Rop protein, which maintains plasmids at low copy number; rop
  11599..11628   +  CDS            rop (fragment): Rop protein, which maintains plasmids at low copy number; rop
  11859..12266   +  promoter       LEU2 promoter: S. cerevisiae LEU2
  12267..13361   +  CDS            LEU2: 3-isopropylmalate dehydrogenase, required for leucine biosynthesis; S. cerevisiae LEU2; yeast auxotrophic marker
  13565..13624   -  misc_feature   MCS (fragment): pBluescript multiple cloning site
>Addgene plasmid #110684 | pCHSU71.1-2.2 | addgene full sequence | sequence record 210703 | Addgene NGS Result
TTAATTAATATCTAAAAATTGCCTTATGATCCGTCTCTCCGGTTACAGCCTGTGTAACTGATTAATCCTG
CCTTTCTAATCACCATTCTAATGTTTTAATTAAGGGATTTTGTCTTCATTAACGGCTTTCGCTCATAAAA
ATGTTATGACGTTTTGCCCGCAGGCGGGAAACCATCCACTTCACGAGACTGATCTCCTCTGCCGGAACAC
CGGGCATCTCCAACTTATAAGTTGGAGAAATAAGAGAATTTCAGATTGAGAGAATGAAAAAAAAAAAAAA
AAAAAGGCAGAGGAGAGCATAGAAATGGGGTTCACTTTTTGGTAAAGCTATAGCATGCCTATCACATATA
AATAGAGTGCCAGTAGCGACTTTTTTCACACTCGAAATACTCTTACTACTGCTCTCTTGTTGTTTTTATC
ACTTCTTGTTTCTTCTTGGTAAATAGAATATCAAGCTACAAAAAGCATACAATCAACTATCAACTATTAA
CTATATCGTAATACACAATGGATTATAAGGATGATGATGATAAGACTAGTATGATGCAGCGACATCCTAC
CGCCGAGGCCACAACCGCGGGTGGCTGCGTGCATCACCTCTTTGAACATGCTGTTAAGGGCTACCCAGAC
AACATTGCTCTGATCGGTGGCACGCATGAGCTATCCTTCCAGCAGCTTAACACGCTCGCTAACCATTTTG
CCAGTGCTCTGGTCAGGCGAGGAGTAGGGCGCGGCGATCTGGTCGCTATAGCGCTGGATCGATCTGTGGA
TCTGGTCGTCGCCTTGTTAGGAGTCCTTAAGTCGGGGGCGGCATACGTGCCCGTAGATATGGGTTTCCCT
ATTCGGCGGATCAGGCAGATGATGGATGATGCGGGCCCGAAGTTTGTTATATGTCGAGATAGTACACTGG
ATGCACTGTCATCCTGGAGAGATATATGCCTGAGTGTTGATGACATACGAAACAACAACGGCGAGAACCA
CTCCTTGTCCGGCCCTGATGGAGGCAACTTGGACCTGGACGTGTGCGCCGAGGATCTCGCATATATCATC
TATACATCAGGTTCGACTGGAAAGCCCAAGGGCGTAGAAATCAGCCATGGAGCGGTATCAAATCTTCTCT
CGTCGATGCGACGTGAACCGGGATGCGACCAAACGGATCGACTACTAGCCATAACAACCATTTCTTTCGA
TATAGCCGTTCTAGAGCTTTTTCTGCCACTCGTCTGCGGCGCAAAGACGGTCATTGCCCAGGCGCATCAA
GTCCGCGACGCGGGAGCTCTAATCAAATTATTGAAACACCACGCAATCACCATGATGCAAGGAACCCCAG
CCACCTGGCAATTGTTGCTGGATTCGGGCTGGCAAGGCAACCCCCGGTTAGGAAAAGTTTTATGTGGTGG
CGAGGCGCTTTCTCGTCGACTGGCCGACAGGCTGCTTTCTTGCGCCGACTCGGTATGGAACATGTACGGG
CCAACCGAAGCCACTGTGTGGGCGAGTGTTTGGCGGGTGGGCCTTGGTGGTGATGTGCTCATTGGGAGGC
CAATAGATAACATGCAATTCTACATACTCGGCGAAGGCCTATCGCCAGTGCCGCAAGGGAGTCCTGGTGA
GCTGTACATTGGAGGTGCTGGCGTCGCCCGCGGCTATCATCGCAACCCTGAGCTTACTCGATCTCGCTTC
ATCGAGAGCCCTCGTCATGGCGGCATTCTGTACCAAACAGGGGACTTAGCCCGTTGTCTGGCGCCCGACG
AGCTCGTGGTGCTGGGCCGGGTGGATGACCAGGTAAAGATCCGGGGCCATCGGATTGAGCTAGGCGATAT
CGAAGCGGCACTTGCTGCCCACGAGGATGTCTCCAAGGCCGTGGTCGTCAGTCGTGCCGACCAACTGGTC
GCCTACTGTGTCCGGAAACTGCCTCAGGTCACTGATGAGGACCAGGCCCGCAGCCTGGCAGAGTGGACTG
CCACGTGGGACCATGCGTACGAAACCACAGATCAAGACGCCGTGAGCCAGGATGCCATCCTCAACCTGGC
CGGGTGGAGGAATAGCTACGACGGCCTCCCGTTCAGCACCAATGAAATGCGTGACTGGCAGTCAAGTTCC
GTCAGACGCATCTTGTCCTACGGCCCGGAACGAGTCATGGAGATTGGCTCGGGCACCGGGATGATGCTTT
TCAGTATCGCACCGCACTCTAGTATCTACTACGCTATCGATTCTTCGAGAAAAGCAGTCGAGTTTGTGCG
CCGTCACCTGGGGTTGTTGCCCCATGTCACGTGCGAGCATCGTGAAGCTCACGCACTGCCCGTGATAGAG
CAGGAGTTCGACACGGTCATCGTCAATTCTGTCATCCAGTATTTCCCCAGTATCGACTATCTAGTCTTGT
TCCTCGAATGGGCGGTTCAGGCAGTCGGCAAAGGCCGTATATATCTTGGCGACGTGCGCAACCTGGCGCT
GCTAAACGTCTTCCATGGCGATATATTGCATTCCCGCATAAAGGGCCAAATCCCCGCCGTTGACTTAGCT
AGCCGGGCCGCAGAGGCGGCAAAAGCCGATCGTGAATTGGTACTTTCCCCTGATTTCTTCGCCTCTTTGG
CCAATGTCTTCCCGCGGATATCTCATGTTGATATCACGTTGCGCGATGGTGATTACGATAATGAAATGAC
CCTCTATCGCTTTGATGTCACCTTGCATATTGGAGAGCGTGACGAGATTGGTACGAGGCCGAGAGAGGTG
GATTGGCGGACTAAGGTCGATTTGTCCGCTCTAAAGGATGAGCTAATGGATGCTGCGAAAGGCAACAATA
TGCTGCGTTTAAACAATGTCCCTAATGGGAGGCTGCGTAATGTCCACAGTCGACTCGGGACTATTCTCGG
CTACCCGTCATACGATAGCTCGTCCTGGGTCCATCCGCGTATTCTCCATGCTGTCGCTCGAGATGTTGGT
ATGCAGTCGGCACTTTTGCCCAGCCGGTCAAACGATGTTTGGAGTTTCGACGCGGTGTTTTGGCGGGCTG
GCCAGACCCCAGATCTCACACTGCAACCCTCCAAAGCAATGGACAAGAGCGCATGGGCTGAATACGCGAA
TGTACCTAACATCGGAAAAGCGATCAGTCCGGCTACCCTCGACAGAGTGCTCCGACCATGGCTAGCAGAC
CGGTTACCGACATATATGATGCCATCGTTTTTCGTGGTACTCGACGCCTTGCCACTGACACCCAATGGCA
AGATCGACCGCAAGAGGCTACCAGATCCATTAGTAAGAGACAGGGCAATTCAAAAGCCAGCCACGCAACT
AGAGGCCGATATACTGGCCGTTTGGTCGCGGGTGCTGGGCCAGAATGGTATCGATGTCAAAGATAACTTC
TTCCAGGTCGGAGGGGACTCGTTACGTGTGACTAGGGTGCAAACCGAGTTGGAGCAATTGCTCAGGCGGC
CGATCTTGCTCGCCAAACTATTCGAACATTACACCGTCAAGACACTCGCGGCATACTTAGCTGAAGATAT
GAGCAATGATGTGAAAACAGACCCGAAAGACCATGTTTCTGTTAGCCACAATGACGAAGACATTGCTGTA
GTATCTATGGCATGCCGGCTCCCTGGTGGAGTCACCACCCCTGAAGAGTTTTGGAAGCTGCTTGAAAGCG
GAGGTGATGCAATCAGCGAAGTACCCAAGGCTCGGTGGGATGCAGAGGCTATCTATAATGCGGATCCAGA
CGCAAAGGGAACATCGTACTGTCGTCAAGGTGGGTTTCTCGACACCCCGATTGACTGCTATGATACAGGG
TTTTTTGGAATTTCGCCCCGGGAAGCACGGTCGTTGGATCCAATGCAATACATGATGTTAGAGACGTGCT
GGGAATCGTTTGAGCGAGCTGGGTATACAAGCGAACAGCTCCGTGGCAGCCAGACAGGAGTATACGTAGG
GGTCAGTAATATTCCGGCATACTCAAACCCTAACGGCAGCGGAAAAGCTCTAGAAGACCTAGACGGATAT
GCAGGGACGGGGTCGGCTGCCGCGACCATGTCTGGGCGTGTTTCGTACACGTTTGGGCTCGAAGGTCCGA
GCATGACGGTGGACACGGCGTGCTCATCTTCGTTAGTCACGACCCATCTAGCATGTACTGCCTTGCGCCA
AGGTGAGTGTGACATGGCAGTGTCTGCTGGGGTTAGTCTGATGCTCTCGCCGGGGGTGCATGTTGAATTT
AGTCGACTCAGGGGAATGGCGAGAGACGGACGATGTCGAGCTTTCGCGGCCGACACTGAAGGCACAGGAT
GGAGCGAGGGGTCTGTGGTAATGGTTCTCAAGCGCCTATCTGACGCCCAGCGAGATGGTGATCGCATCCT
GGCGGTGGTGCGTGGCTCAGCAGTTAATCATGGCGGACGCAGCAGCGCCTCCCTCACGACGCCGAGCGGA
CCGGCTCAGAAACGGCTCATTCGGACTGCGCTGGCCGCGTCTAGGTTGCAGGCGAGCGACATCGATTACA
TAGAAGCTCATGGGACAGGCACTAAGCTTGGTGACCCCATCGAAGGGGTGGCACTGGCAGAGGTTTTCAA
GGACGGTACCCGTGAGGAGCCGTTGTGGGTTGGGTCAGCCAAGTCCAACATCGGTCATACCCAAGCAGCC
GCGGGTTTGGCTGGGATGTTGAAGGTGGTGCTGGCCATGCAGCACGCCATTCTACCGCAGACGTTGCATG
TATCGAACAACCCGACGCCAGCAGTGGAGTGGGAGAGAGCAAACATGGCACTGGTGCAGGAGAAGCGGTC
GTGGCGGCGACGAACCGCGCGGCGAAAGGCAGGTATCAGCGCCTTTGGTATCGGTGGCACCAATGCCCAT
GTAATCCTTGAGGAGTGGCCGTCGCTTGCACCAGCGGTGGCCAATCTTGATCCTCGTTGTGATCCTCACG
GTAAAGATGGTGGTATTGCTACACCTCCTTTGAAACCGCTGCTGCTCCTGTCGGGCCACAGCAATGCTGC
GCTGCGAGCACAGGCCAAAAAACTTTTATCCCATTTGACTAATAACAGTACGGCGCATTATTCTCTGTAC
GATGTGGCCTACTCACTGGCAACTACACGCAATCATTTCCGAAGACGAAAGGTGCTGATTGCGCAGGATA
AGAGGGATCTGGCAAGCCAGCTGGCAACCATTGCTGCCGCAGAGTCCACTAACGCGCCAGCAGAGGATAT
GGTGCAGCCATCCAGAGGCCAGGTGGCCATGATATTCTCCGGTCAGGGTAGCCAATTTCTGGATATGGGC
AGAGATCTTGCACAACACTTCCCTGTTTTTCGCGACGCCTTGGAGGAGATTACTGCGCACTTTCATGGAT
ATTTAGAGCGGCCACTGTTGGATGTCATGTGGAGTGGTGATGCTGACAGCAGGAATGATGCCCTGCTGCA
AAGGACTGACTACGCCCAACCCGCCCTGTTTTCTTTAGAGGTGGCGCTGTGGCGTCTGTGGACCAGCTGG
GGCGTGAGGCCAGACGTGCTGCTAGGCCACAGCATTGGTGAACTGGCAGTAGCTCACGTCGCCGGCGTGC
TAAACCTGAGTGATGCTGCCCGTTTGGTTGCTGCTCGTGGTCGGTTGATGCAGGCAGTAGATACTCCTGG
GGAGATGGTATCGCTAGAAGCCAGTGCTTCCGAAGTGTCTGCAGCCATTGACGGTTTAGGGCTTGGTATG
AAGGTCGATATTGCCTGTCACAATGCCCCCTCACAAACCGTCGCCTCTGGTGATATAGATGCCGTCAAAG
GGCTACGCACCCACTTTGCCACTCGGGGCCGTAAATTCCATTCTCTAAGCGTCTCCCATGCCTTCCATTC
TCACCATATGGAGGCAATACTGGCGGATTACCGCGCCGTAGCAGAGACAGTTGATTTCAGCCCTCCTAAT
ATACCCATCGTCAGCAGTCTAACGGGTCAGAGAGTGGCTCCTGGCCAGCTAGAGCAGCCTGCATACTGGG
TACAGCAGGCGCGCAACGCTGTCCGTTTCAGTGATGGAATACAAACCCTTCTGATGGATCACGATATCAA
TATCTTCTTGGAGGTAGGGCCGCAAACGGTTTTGTGCGGCATGGGTGCCGCCTGTGTCGATGATATTCGC
CATTCCACCATTGCGCCTACCTGGTTGCCGTCAATTATTCGGGACCGGGACGCTAGCTCCGTTATTCAAC
AGAGTCTTGCCGAAATACACATTCAACATGTGTCTATCGATTGGTCGGCTTACTTTAAAGCTGCCAGCTG
TCAACGTGTCGACCTGCCGACCTACGCTTTTCAACGGGAGCCTGTGTACACTATAAACAGGGACCTCAAA
TTCAAGCGTAGCCCCACTTCTAACCAGGTGACTAGCGTCGCAACAGCTGCTGCTCTTCATGGAACAGATC
CTCTCGATGGGCTGCGCAGCTCCTTGATCGTGGCTGCTCCGGCAGAGCAACTGAGAATCGTATTATCCAT
GATTCGAGAAACTGTGGCCAAGATCTTGGACCATTTGTCGCCCGACGATGTCGACCTCGACCTCCCCTTG
CAAGACCTGGGAATTGATTCACTCACTGCATTGCTGATGCGGAACCAGCTTACAGCGCAGACTGGTTTGA
ATTTCCCGGCTATGGTGACACTGCATCATCCCAACTTAAGAAGTCTGGGTCAGTTCCTCTTACACCAGGC
ATTACAGGAAACGTCGTCAGCTTCATCACCTAGCAGCCCAAAATCTTCTATAGCAACGCCTGCTTCCTCA
GGTTCACCACAGTTGTCACCGACAGCGGCACAAGCGATCAATGGTCATTCTGAACCGTTGCAGCACACCA
AAATGCCTTCTATCGCCCCCCTTCATCGCGTCTTCTCCCCTCTATTGGGCTTGAATCCTCCAAATACGCC
TCCACACCTGTTCTCGTCTGCCATGAGCTACTTCAGCAATTTTGATTGGTGCTCCCGCCTTATTTACGAT
TCCTCGCCTACCTCATCATCTAGTGTGCTACCAGGTTACGGACAGGCTATTCCCTTTATCCCACAATGCT
TCAATCCCGCTAGTCCGCGGCATGATCAATTTATCGGCAACTGGCTTTCAAACCACAAGAAAACGATCGG
TAGCGACAATGATACAAAACAAAGTCCTCCTCTTCGCCACATGCTCTCCCTCTTCCGACCCCGCGACCCT
TATCACATTGAAGATCCCTTGCGCCATATCCCTCGTGTTGCTTCCCTGTTTGCTCTAGGGGAGGGAACGT
CGGGATACGAGGGCGTTATACATGGGGGCTTTACAGCTACCCTTCTCGATGAGAGCATCAGCATAGTTCA
TGAGATCAATACCGCGCTAGGCAAGACGGGCAAAGTCTTCGCCGCCATCAATGTCACGGCTTCTCTCAGC
GTCAAGTTCTTTGCTCCGGTAGCCGCGACCGAAGAAGTAGTATGTGTGACAGCGTGGATAGAAGGCATAC
AAGGGAACAATACAACAATGAAGGCGGAGCTCACAGATCTCGCAGGAAATAAGCTAGCTGAAGCAGAGAG
CGTGTTTGTTGCCGTGAATCAAAAGTGAGGAGATTGATAAGACTTTTCTAGTTGCATATCTTTTATATTT
AAATCTTATCTATTAGTTAATTTTTTGTAATTTATCCTTATATATAGTCTGGTTATTCTAAAATATCATT
TCAGTATCTAAAAATTCCCCTCTTTTTTCAGTTATATCTTAACAGGCGACAGTCCAAATGTTGATTTATC
CCAGTCCGATTCATCAGGGTTGTGAAGCATTTTGTCAATGGTCGAAATCACATCAGTAATAGTGCCTCTT
ACTTGCCTCATAGAATTTCTTTCTCTTAACGTCACCGTTTGGTCTTTTATAGTTTCGAAATCTATGGTGA
TACCAAATGGTGTTCCCAATTCATCGTTACGGGCGTATTTTTTACCAATTGAAGTATTGGAATCGTCAAT
TTTAAAGTATATCTCTCTTTTACGTAAAGCCTGCGAGATCCTCTTAAGTATAGCGGGGAAGCCATCGTTA
TTCGATATTGTCGTAACAAATACTTTGATCGGCGCTATGCGGCCGCCACCGCGGTGGAGCTCCAGCTTTT
GTTCCCTTTAGTGAGGGTTAATTGCGCGCTTGGCGAGACTCAAACAAGATATATTTTGCCCGCCTTACAG
ACGAAACTAGTTGGAGGTTATGGAGCATACTATCACGTGGGCGGCCACTGGTGAGTTACTACACCCCAGG
GGCAACGTTGATGCTCCTAAAAAACTCTGGCTGGACGCAAGCCGTAACACCCGTGTCACTTCATAATCGT
TTGCAATTCAGGGCTTGATCTACACATTACCCTGTTATCCCTATTAATTAATACGGTTATCCACAGAATC
AGGGGATAACGCAGGAAAGAACATGTGAGCAAAAGGCCAGCAAAAGGCCAGGAACCGTAAAAAGGCCGCG
TTGCTGGCGTTTTTCCATAGGCTCCGCCCCCCTGACGAGCATCACAAAAATCGACGCTCAAGTCAGAGGT
GGCGAAACCCGACAGGACTATAAAGATACCAGGCGTTTCCCCCTGGAAGCTCCCTCGTGCGCTCTCCTGT
TCCGACCCTGCCGCTTACCGGATACCTGTCCGCCTTTCTCCCTTCGGGAAGCGTGGCGCTTTCTCATAGC
TCACGCTGTAGGTATCTCAGTTCGGTGTAGGTCGTTCGCTCCAAGCTGGGCTGTGTGCACGAACCCCCCG
TTCAGCCCGACCGCTGCGCCTTATCCGGTAACTATCGTCTTGAGTCCAACCCGGTAAGACACGACTTATC
GCCACTGGCAGCAGCCACTGGTAACAGGATTAGCAGAGCGAGGTATGTAGGCGGTGCTACAGAGTTCTTG
AAGTGGTGGCCTAACTACGGCTACACTAGAAGAACAGTATTTGGTATCTGCGCTCTGCTGAAGCCAGTTA
CCTTCGGAAAAAGAGTTGGTAGCTCTTGATCCGGCAAACAAACCACCGCTGGTAGCGGTGGTTTTTTTGT
TTGCAAGCAGCAGATTACGCGCAGAAAAAAAGGATCTCAAGAAGATCCTTTGATCTTTTCTACGGGGTCT
GACGCTCAGTGGAACGAAAACTCACGTTAAGGGATTTTGGTCATGAGATTATCAAAAAGGATCTTCACCT
AGATCCTTTTAAATTAAAAATGAAGTTTTAAATCAATCTAAAGTATATATGAGTAAACTTGGTCTGACAG
TTACCAATGCTTAATCAGTGAGGCACCTATCTCAGCGATCTGTCTATTTCGTTCATCCATAGTTGCCTGA
CTCCCCGTCGTGTAGATAACTACGATACGGGAGGGCTTACCATCTGGCCCCAGTGCTGCAATGATACCGC
GAGACCCACGCTCACCGGCTCCAGATTTATCAGCAATAAACCAGCCAGCCGGAAGGGCCGAGCGCAGAAG
TGGTCCTGCAACTTTATCCGCCTCCATCCAGTCTATTAATTGTTGCCGGGAAGCTAGAGTAAGTAGTTCG
CCAGTTAATAGTTTGCGCAACGTTGTTGCCATTGCTACAGGCATCGTGGTGTCACGCTCGTCGTTTGGTA
TGGCTTCATTCAGCTCCGGTTCCCAACGATCAAGGCGAGTTACATGATCCCCCATGTTGTGCAAAAAAGC
GGTTAGCTCCTTCGGTCCTCCGATCGTTGTCAGAAGTAAGTTGGCCGCAGTGTTATCACTCATGGTTATG
GCAGCACTGCATAATTCTCTTACTGTCATGCCATCCGTAAGATGCTTTTCTGTGACTGGTGAGTACTCAA
CCAAGTCATTCTGAGAATAGTGTATGCGGCGACCGAGTTGCTCTTGCCCGGCGTCAATACGGGATAATAC
CGCGCCACATAGCAGAACTTTAAAAGTGCTCATCATTGGAAAACGTTCTTCGGGGCGAAAACTCTCAAGG
ATCTTACCGCTGTTGAGATCCAGTTCGATGTAACCCACTCGTGCACCCAACTGATCTTCAGCATCTTTTA
CTTTCACCAGCGTTTCTGGGTGAGCAAAAACAGGAAGGCAAAATGCCGCAAAAAAGGGAATAAGGGCGAC
ACGGAAATGTTGAATACTCATACTCTTCCTTTTTCAATATTATTGAAGCATTTATCAGGGTTATTGTCTC
ATGAGCGGATACATATTTGAATGTATTTAGAAAAATAAACAAATAGGGGTTCCGCGCACATTTCCCCGAA
AAGTGCCACCTGAACGAAGCATCTGTGCTTCATTTTGTAGAACAAAAATGCAACGCGAGAGCGCTAATTT
TTCAAACAAAGAATCTGAGCTGCATTTTTACAGAACAGAAATGCAACGCGAAAGCGCTATTTTACCAACG
AAGAATCTGTGCTTCATTTTTGTAAAACAAAAATGCAACGCGAGAGCGCTAATTTTTCAAACAAAGAATC
TGAGCTGCATTTTTACAGAACAGAAATGCAACGCGAGAGCGCTATTTTACCAACAAAGAATCTATACTTC
TTTTTTGTTCTACAAAAATGCATCCCGAGAGCGCTATTTTTCTAACAAAGCATCTTAGATTACTTTTTTT
CTCCTTTGTGCGCTCTATAATGCAGTCTCTTGATAACTTTTTGCACTGTAGGTCCGTTAAGGTTAGAAGA
AGGCTACTTTGGTGTCTATTTTCTCTTCCATAAAAAAAGCCTGACTCCACTTCCCGCGTTTACTGATTAC
TAGCGAAGCTGCGGGTGCATTTTTTCAAGATAAAGGCATCCCCGATTATATTCTATACCGATGTGGATTG
CGCATACTTTGTGAACAGAAAGTGATAGCGTTGATGATTCTTCATTGGTCAGAAAATTATGAACGGTTTC
TTCTATTTTGTCTCTATATACTACGTATAGGAAATGTTTACATTTTCGTATTGTTTTCGATTCACTCTAT
GAATAGTTCTTACTACAATTTTTTTGTCTAAAGAGTAATACTAGAGATAAACATAAAAAATGTAGAGGTC
GAGTTTAGATGCAAGTTCAAGGAGCGAAAGGTGGATGGGTAGGTTATATAGGGATATAGCACAGAGATAT
ATAGCAAAGAGATACTTTTGAGCAATGTTTGTGGAAGCGGTATTCGCAATATTTTAGTAGCTCGTTACAG
TCCGGTGCGTTTTTGGTTTTTTGAAAGTGCGTCTTCAGAGCGCTTTTGGTTTTCAAAAGCGCTCTGAAGT
TCCTATACTTTCTAGAGAATAGGAACTTCGGAATAGGAACTTCAAAGCGTTTCCGAAAACGAGCGCTTCC
GAAAATGCAACGCGAGCTGCGCACATACAGCTCACTGTTCACGTCGCACCTATATCTGCGTGTTGCCTGT
ATATATATATACATGAGAAGAACGGCATAGTGCGTGTTTATGCTTAAATGCGTACTTATATGCGTCTATT
TATGTAGGATGAAAGGTAGTCTAGTACCTCCTGTGATATTATCCCATTCCATGCGGGGTATCGTATGCTT
CCTTCAGCACTACCCTTTAGCTGTTCTATATGCTGCCACTCCTCAATTGGATTAGTCTCATCCTTCAATG
CTATCATTTCCTTTGATATTGGATCATACTAAGAAACCATTATTATCATGACATTAACCTATAAAAATAG
GCGTATCACGAGGCCCTTTCGTCTCGCGCGTTTCGGTGATGACGGTGAGCGCGTTTCGGTGATGACGGTG
AAAACCTCGGCGCGCCATTACCCTGTTATCCCTAATATACAACGCAAAGAAGCTGGAAAATTGGCGAGGG
AATCCTGTTTCTGTCTATCCAAGAATGGGCATGAGGTGGCAACCGTCGTGCTAGCGTACAGGGTGCACTT
TGTAACCATTTGGGACACCGGACACTCGCTGTTTTCGAAATTACCCTTTAAGCGCGGGTATTGAACCAGG
CTTATGCCCAAGATCGTAGCAAGCATTTAACTGTGGGAATACTCAGGTATCGTAAGATGCAAGAGTTCGA
ATCTCTTAGCAACCATTATTTTTTTCCTCAACATAACGAGAACACACAGGGGCGCTATCGCACAGAATCA
AATTCGATGACTGGAAATTTTTTGTTAATTTCAGAGGTCGCCTGACGCATATACCTTTTTCAACTGAAAA
ATTGGGAGAAAAAGGAAAGGTGAGAGCGCCGGAACCGGCTTTTCATATAGAATAGAGAAGCGTTCATGAC
TAAATGCTTGCATCACAATACTTGAAGTTGACAATATTATTTAAGGACCTATTGTTTTTTCCAATAGGTG
GTTAGCAATCGTCTTACTTTCTAACTTTTCTTACCTTTTACATTTCAGCAATATATATATATATATTTCA
AGGATATACCATTCTAATGTCTGCCCCTAAGAAGATCGTCGTTTTGCCAGGTGACCACGTTGGTCAAGAA
ATCACAGCCGAAGCCATTAAGGTTCTTAAAGCTATTTCTGATGTTCGTTCCAATGTCAAGTTCGATTTCG
AAAATCATTTAATTGGTGGTGCTGCTATCGATGCTACAGGTGTTCCACTTCCAGATGAGGCGCTGGAAGC
CTCCAAGAAGGCTGATGCCGTTTTGTTAGGTGCTGTGGGTGGTCCTAAATGGGGTACCGGTAGTGTTAGA
CCTGAACAAGGTTTACTAAAAATCCGTAAAGAACTTCAATTGTACGCCAACTTAAGACCATGTAACTTTG
CATCCGACTCTCTTTTAGACTTATCTCCAATCAAGCCACAATTTGCTAAAGGTACTGACTTCGTTGTTGT
CAGAGAATTAGTGGGAGGTATTTACTTTGGTAAGAGAAAGGAAGACGATGGTGATGGTGTCGCTTGGGAT
AGTGAACAATACACCGTTCCAGAAGTGCAAAGAATCACAAGAATGGCCGCTTTCATGGCCCTACAACATG
AGCCACCATTGCCTATTTGGTCCTTGGATAAAGCTAATGTTTTGGCCTCTTCAAGATTATGGAGAAAAAC
TGTGGAGGAAACCATCAAGAACGAATTCCCTACATTGAAGGTTCAACATCAATTGATTGATTCTGCCGCC
ATGATCCTAGTTAAGAACCCAACCCACCTAAATGGTATTATAATCACCAGCAACATGTTTGGTGATATCA
TCTCCGATGAAGCCTCCGTTATCCCAGGTTCCTTGGGTTTGTTGCCATCTGCGTCCTTGGCCTCTTTGCC
AGACAAGAACACCGCATTTGGTTTGTACGAACCATGCCACGGTTCTGCTCCAGATTTGCCAAAGAATAAG
GTCAACCCTATCGCCACTATCTTGTCTGCTGCAATGATGTTGAAATTGTCATTGAACTTGCCTGAAGAAG
GTAAGGCCATTGAAGATGCAGTTAAAAAGGTTTTGGATGCAGGTATCAGAACTGGTGATTTAGGTGGTTC
CAACAGTACCACCGAAGTCGGTGATGCTGTCGCCGAAGAAGTTAAGAAAATCCTTGCTTAAAAAGATTCT
CTTTTTTTATGATATTTGTACATAAACTTTATAAATGAAATTCATAATAGAAACGACACGAAATTACAAA
ATGGAATATGTTCATAGGGTAGACGAAACTATATACGCAATCTACATACATTTATCAAGAAGGAGAAAAA
GGAGGATGTAAAGGAATACAGGTAAGCAAATTGATACTAATGGCTCAACGAAATGACGGTATCGATAAGC
TTGATATCGAATTCCTGCAGCCCGGGGGATCCACTAGTTCTAGA
